>Addgene plasmid #115370 | pTH825-CEN-minRLuc/slowstaCFLuc | depositor full sequence | sequence record 217419 | pTH825-CEN-minRLuc/slowstaCFLuc sequence 9692 bps
GACGAAAGGGCCTCGTGATACGCCTATTTTTATAGGTTAATGTCATGATAATAATGGTTTCTTAGGACGG
ATCGCTTGCCTGTAACTTACACGCGCCTCGTATCTTTTAATGATGGAATAATTTGGGAATTTACTCTGTG
TTTATTTATTTTTATGTTTTGTATTTGGATTTTAGAAAGTAAATAAAGAAGGTAGAAGAGTTACGGAATG
AAGAAAAAAAAATAAACAAAGGTTTAAAAAATTTCAACAAAAAGCGTACTTTACATATATATTTATTAGA
CAAGAAAAGCAGATTAAATAGATATACATTCGATTAACGATAAGTAAAATGTAAAATCACAGGATTTTCG
TGTGTGGTCTTCTACACAGACAAGATGAAACAATTCGGCATTAATACCTGAGAGCAGGAAGAGCAAGATA
AAAGGTAGTATTTGTTGGCGATCCCCCTAGAGTCTTTTACATCTTCGGAAAACAAAAACTATTTTTTCTT
TAATTTCTTTTTTTACTTTCTATTTTTAATTTATATATTTATATTAAAAAATTTAAATTATAATTATTTT
TATAGCACGTGATGAAAAGGACCCAGGTGGCACTTTTCGGGGAAATGTGCGCGGAACCCCTATTTGTTTA
TTTTTCTAAATACATTCAAATATGTATCCGCTCATGAGACAATAACCCTGATAAATGCTTCAATAATATT
GAAAAAGGAAGAGTATGAGTATTCAACATTTCCGTGTCGCCCTTATTCCCTTTTTTGCGGCATTTTGCCT
TCCTGTTTTTGCTCACCCAGAAACGCTGGTGAAAGTAAAAGATGCTGAAGATCAGTTGGGTGCACGAGTG
GGTTACATCGAACTGGATCTCAACAGCGGTAAGATCCTTGAGAGTTTTCGCCCCGAAGAACGTTTTCCAA
TGATGAGCACTTTTAAAGTTCTGCTATGTGGCGCGGTATTATCCCGTATTGACGCCGGGCAAGAGCAACT
CGGTCGCCGCATACACTATTCTCAGAATGACTTGGTTGAGTACTCACCAGTCACAGAAAAGCATCTTACG
GATGGCATGACAGTAAGAGAATTATGCAGTGCTGCCATAACCATGAGTGATAACACTGCGGCCAACTTAC
TTCTGACAACGATCGGAGGACCGAAGGAGCTAACCGCTTTTTTTCACAACATGGGGGATCATGTAACTCG
CCTTGATCGTTGGGAACCGGAGCTGAATGAAGCCATACCAAACGACGAGCGTGACACCACGATGCCTGTA
GCAATGGCAACAACGTTGCGCAAACTATTAACTGGCGAACTACTTACTCTAGCTTCCCGGCAACAATTAA
TAGACTGGATGGAGGCGGATAAAGTTGCAGGACCACTTCTGCGCTCGGCCCTTCCGGCTGGCTGGTTTAT
TGCTGATAAATCTGGAGCCGGTGAGCGTGGGTCTCGCGGTATCATTGCAGCACTGGGGCCAGATGGTAAG
CCCTCCCGTATCGTAGTTATCTACACGACGGGCAGTCAGGCAACTATGGATGAACGAAATAGACAGATCG
CTGAGATAGGTGCCTCACTGATTAAGCATTGGTAACTGTCAGACCAAGTTTACTCATATATACTTTAGAT
TGATTTAAAACTTCATTTTTAATTTAAAAGGATCTAGGTGAAGATCCTTTTTGATAATCTCATGACCAAA
ATCCCTTAACGTGAGTTTTCGTTCCACTGAGCGTCAGACCCCGTAGAAAAGATCAAAGGATCTTCTTGAG
ATCCTTTTTTTCTGCGCGTAATCTGCTGCTTGCAAACAAAAAAACCACCGCTACCAGCGGTGGTTTGTTT
GCCGGATCAAGAGCTACCAACTCTTTTTCCGAAGGTAACTGGCTTCAGCAGAGCGCAGATACCAAATACT
GTCCTTCTAGTGTAGCCGTAGTTAGGCCACCACTTCAAGAACTCTGTAGCACCGCCTACATACCTCGCTC
TGCTAATCCTGTTACCAGTGGCTGCTGCCAGTGGCGATAAGTCGTGTCTTACCGGGTTGGACTCAAGACG
ATAGTTACCGGATAAGGCGCAGCGGTCGGGCTGAACGGGGGGTTCGTGCACACAGCCCAGCTTGGAGCGA
ACGACCTACACCGAACTGAGATACCTACAGCGTGAGCATTGAGAAAGCGCCACGCTTCCCGAAGGGAGAA
AGGCGGACAGGTATCCGGTAAGCGGCAGGGTCGGAACAGGAGAGCGCACGAGGGAGCTTCCAGGGGGGAA
CGCCTGGTATCTTTATAGTCCTGTCGGGTTTCGCCACCTCTGACTTGAGCGTCGATTTTTGTGATGCTCG
TCAGGGGGGCCGAGCCTATGGAAAAACGCCAGCAACGCGGCCTTTTTACGGTTCCTGGCCTTTTGCTGGC
CTTTTGCTCACATGTTCTTTCCTGCGTTATCCCCTGATTCTGTGGATAACCGTATTACCGCCTTTGAGTG
AGCTGATACCGCTCGCCGCAGCCGAACGACCGAGCGCAGCGAGTCAGTGAGCGAGGAAGCGGAAGAGCGC
CCAATACGCAAACCGCCTCTCCCCGCGCGTTGGCCGATTCATTAATGCAGCTGGCACGACAGGTTTCCCG
ACTGGAAAGCGGGCAGTGAGCGCAACGCAATTAATGTGAGTTACCTCACTCATTAGGCACCCCAGGCTTT
ACACTTTATGCTTCCGGCTCCTATGTTGTGTGGAATTGTGAGCGGATAACAATTTCACACAGGAAACAGC
TATGACCATGATTACGCCAAGCTCGGAATTAACCCTCACTAAAGGGAACAAAAGCTGGGTACCGGGCCCC
CCCTCGAGGGCATGCGAAGGAAAATGAGAAATATCGAGGGAGACGATTCAGAGGAGCAGGACAAACTATA
ACCGACTGTTTGTTGGAGGATGCCGTACATAACGAACACTGCTGAAGCTACCATGTCTACAGTTTAGAGG
AATGGGTACAACTCACAGGCGAGGGATGGTGTTCACTCGTGCTAGCAAACGCGGTGGGAGCAAAAAGTAG
AATATTATCTTTTATTCGTGAAACTTCGAACACTGTCATCTAAAGATGCTATATACTAATATAGGCATAC
TTGATAATGGAAACTATAAATCGTGAAGGCATAGGAGATCCGCTTATTTAGAAGTGTCGAATTCTTACGA
CATCTGCTCATTCTTGAGTACCCTCTCTACGAACGACTTTATATACTTCCCCATCTCATCAGGTGCATCC
TCCTGCGAGAAGTGGAGCCCCTTTACCTTTACGAACTCTGTATTAGGGAACTTCTTTGCCCCCTCTACTA
TTGCATTCGAGAAGAACCCAGGATCGGACTCTATGAACATCTTAGGGAGATCATCCGATGCCCTGAGATA
TGCATTATAATTCCTTACTATCTGTACTACATCAGGCTTCCCCCCCTTTACGAGAGGTATCTCCCTAGGC
CACGAGAGTGTAGGCCTCCTTACCTCCCCCTTCTCCTTGAAAGGCTCGAGATATGCTGCGAACTCCTCAG
GCTCGAGCTTCCTCATTATCTTCGAAGGGAGCATTGTCTCTACGAAGAAATTATTCTCGAGTACCATCTT
CTCCCCCTCCTCCGACTTTATGAGTGCTATATCCTCCTCTATATCAGGCCACTCATCCCACGACTCTATT
ACATCTACTACCGACTCTGCGTGTACTATTGCCTTTATCTTATCCTGGTGCTCATACGAATAGTGGAATG
CGAGGCATGCCCCCCAATCGTGCCCTACGAATATTATCTTCTTAGGGAGATTGAGGAGCTCGAACCATGC
TGTGAGATACTTATAGTGATCGAGGAGCCTATACGACCCATTCCCCGACTTCCCCGACTTCCCCATCCCT
ATGAGATCAGGTATTATGCACCTTGCTACAGGCTCTATGTGAGGTACTACGTGCCTCCAGAGATACGACG
ATGCTGCATTCCCGTGGAGGAATATTACTGCATTCTCTGCGTGCTTCTCCGAATCATAATAATTTATGAA
CGAATCGAGTACATTCATCTGCTTGCACCTTGCCCACCACTGAGGCCCTGTTATCATCCTCTTCCTCTGC
TCAGGATCATATACCTTCGATGTCATCCCGGGGAGTTGATTGTATGCTTGGTATAGCTTGAAATATTGTG
CAGAAAAAGAAACAAGGAAGAAAGGGAACGAGAACAATGACGAGGAAACAAAAGATTAATAATTGCAGGT
CTATTTATACTTGATAGCAAAGCGGCAAACTTTTTTTATTTCAAATTCAAGTAACTGGAAGGAAGGCCGT
ATACCGTTGCTCATTAGAGAGTAGTGTGCGTGAATGAAGGAAGGAAAAAGTTTCGTGTGTTCGAAGATAC
CCCTCATCAGCTCTGGAACAACGACATCTGTTGGTGCTGTCTTTGTCGTTAATTTTTTCCTTTAGTGTCT
TCCATCATTTTTTTTGTCATTGCGGATATGGTGAGACAACAACGGGGGAGAGAGAAAAGAAAAAAAAAGA
AAAGAATCCGGGAGTTTATCATTATCAATACTGCCATTTCAAAGAATACGTAAATAATTAATAGTAGTGA
TTTTCCTAACTTTATTTAGTCAAAAAATTAGCCTTTTAATTCTGCTGTAACCCGTACATGCCCAAAATAG
GGGGCGGGTTACACAGAATATATAACATCGTAGGTGTCTGGGTGAACAGTTTATTCCTGGCATCCACTAA
ATATAATGGAGCCCGCTTTTTAAGCTGGCATCCAGAAAAAAAAAGAATCCCAGCACCAAAATATTGTTTT
CTTCACCAACCATCAGTTCATAGGTCCATTCTCTTAGCGCAACTACAGAGAACAGGGGCACAAACAGGCA
AAAAACGGGCACAACCTCAATGGAGTGATGCAACCTGCCTGGAGTAAATGATGACACAAGGCAATTGACC
CACGCATGTATCTATCTCATTTTCTTACACCTTCTATTACCTTCTGCTCTCTCTGATTTGGAAAAAGCTG
AAAAAAAAGGTTGAAACCAGTTCCCTGAAATTATTCCCCTACTTGACTAATAAGTATATAAAGAACGGTA
GGTATTGATTGTAATTCTGTAAATCTATTTCTTAAACTTCTTAAATTCTACTTTTATAGTTAGTCTTTTT
TTTAGTTTTAAAACACCAAGAACTTAGTTTCGACGGATCTAGTTTCACTAGCGAATTATACAACTCACCA
GCCACACAGCTCACTCATCTACTTCGCAATCAAAACAAAATATTTTATTTTAGTTCAGTTTATTAAGTTA
TTATCAGTATCGTATTAAAAAATTAAAGATCATTGAAAAATGGCTTGCTAAACCGATTATATTTTGTTTT
TAAAGTAGATTATTATTAGAAAATTATTAAGAGAATTCTGTGTTAAATTTATTGAAAGAGAAAATTTATT
TTCCCTTATTAATTAAAGTCCTTTACTTTTTTTGAAAACTGTCAGTTTTTTGAAGAGTTATTTGTTTTGT
TACCAATTGCTATCAGGTACCCGTAGAATTTTATTCAAGATCTTTCCGTAACGGTTACCTTTCTGTCAAA
TTATCCAGGTTTACTCGCCAATAAAAATTTCCCTATACTATCATTAATTAAATCATTATTATTACTAAAG
TTTTGTTTACCAATTTGTCTGCTCAAGAAAATAAATTAAATACAAATAAAGGATCCATGGAAGACGCCAA
AAACATAAAGAAAGGCCCGGCGCCATTCTATCCTCTAGAGGATGGAACCGCTGGAGAGCAACTGCATAAG
GCTATGAAGAGATACGCCCTGGTTCCTGGAACAATTGCTTTTACAGATGCACATATCGAGGTGAACATCA
CGTACGCGGAATACTTCGAAATGTCCGTTCGGTTGGCAGAAGCTATGAAACGATATGGGCTGAATACAAA
TCACAGAATCGTCGTATGCAGTGAAAACTCTCTTCAATTCTTTATGCCGGTGTTGGGCGCGTTATTTATC
GGAGTTGCAGTTGCGCCCGCGAACGACATTTATAATGAACGTGAATTGCTCAACAGTATGAACATTTCGC
AGCCTACCGTAGTGTTTGTTTCCAAAAAGGGGTTGCAAAAAATTTTGAACGTGCAAAAAAAATTACCAAT
AATCCAGAAAATTATTATCATGGATTCTAAAACGGATTACCAGGGATTTCAGTCGATGTACACGTTCGTC
ACATCTCATCTACCTCCCGGTTTTAATGAATACGATTTTGTACCAGAGTCCTTTGATCGTGACAAAACAA
TTGCACTGATAATGAATTCCTCTGGATCTACTGGGTTACCTAAGGGTGTGGCCCTTCCGCATAGAACTGC
CTGCGTCAGATTCTCGCATGCCAGAGATCCTATTTTTGGCAATCAAATCATTCCGGATACTGCGATTTTA
AGTGTTGTTCCATTCCATCACGGTTTTGGAATGTTTACTACACTCGGATATTTGATATGTGGATTTCGAG
TCGTCTTAATGTATAGATTTGAAGAAGAGCTGTTTTTACGATCCCTTCAGGATTACAAAATTCAAAGTGC
GTTGCTAGTACCAACCCTATTTTCATTCTTCGCCAAAAGCACTCTGATTGACAAATACGATTTATCTAAT
TTACACGAAATTGCTTCTGGGGGCGCACCTCTTTCGAAAGAAGTCGGGGAAGCGGTTGCAAAACGCTTCC
ATCTTCCAGGGATACGACAAGGATATGGGCTCACTGAGACTACATCAGCTATTCTGATTACACCCGAGGG
GGATGATAAACCGGGCGCGGTCGGTAAAGTTGTTCCATTTTTTGAAGCGAAGGTTGTGGATCTGGATACC
GGGAAAACGCTGGGCGTTAATCAGAGAGGCGAATTATGTGTCAGAGGACCTATGATTATGTCCGGTTATG
TAAACAATCCGGAAGCGACCAACGCCTTGATTGACAAGGATGGATGGCTACATTCTGGAGACATAGCTTA
CTGGGACGAAGACGAACACTTCTTCATAGTTGACCGCTTGAAGTCTTTAATTAAATACAAAGGATATCAG
GTGGCCCCCGCTGAATTGGAATCGATATTGTTACAACACCCCAACATCTTCGACGCGGGCGTGGCAGGTC
TTCCCGACGATGACGCCGGTGAACTTCCCGCCGCCGTTGTTGTTTTGGAGCACGGAAAGACGATGACGGA
AAAAGAGATCGTGGATTACGTCGCCAGTCAAGTAACAACCGCGAAAAAGTTGCGCGGAGGAGTTGTGTTT
GTGGACGAAGTACCGAAAGGTCTTACCGGAAAACTCGACGCAAGAAAAATCAGAGAGATCCTCATAAAGG
CCAAGAAGGGCGGAAAGTAAGTCGACCTGCAGGCATGCAAGCTTTGGACTTCTTCGCCAGAGGTTTGGTC
AAGTCTCCAATCAAGGTTGTCGGCTTGTCTACCTTGCCAGAAATTTACGAAAAGATGGAAAAGGGTCAAA
TCGTTGGTAGATACGTTGTTGACACTTCTAAATAAGCGAATTTCTTATGATTTATGATTTTTATTATTAA
ATAAGTTATAAAAAAAATAAGTGTATACAAATTTTAAAGTGACTCTTAGGTTTTAAAACGAAAATTCTTA
TTCTTGAGTAACTCTTTCCTGTAGGTCAGGTTGCTTTCTCAGGTATAGCATGAGGTCGCTCTTATTGACC
ACACCTCTACCGGCATGCCGGTCGAAATTCCCCTACCCTATGAAAAGCGGCCGCCACCGCGGTGGAGCTC
CAATTCGCCCTATAGTGAGTCGTATTACAATTCACTGGCCGTCGTTTTACAACGTCGTGACTGGGAAAAC
CCTGGCGTTACCCAACTTAATCGCCTTGCAGCACATCCCCCCTTCGCCAGCTGGCGTAATAGCGAAGAGG
CCCGCACCGATCGCCCTTCCCAACAGTTGCGCAGCCTGAATGGCGAATGGCGCG
[124 nt withheld, positions 7895-8018]
C
[91 nt withheld, positions 8020-8110]
A
[49 nt withheld, positions 8112-8160]
CCTTTGACGTTGGAGTCCACGTTCTTT
[37 nt withheld, positions 8188-8224]
ACCCTATCTCGGTCTATTCTTTTGATTTATAAGGGATTTTGCCGATTTCGGCCTATTGGTTAAAAAATGA
GCTGATTTAACAAAAATTTAACGCGAATTTTAACAAAATATTAACGTTTACAATTTCCTGATGCGGTATT
TTCTCCTTACGCATCTGTGCGGTATTTCACACCGCAGGGTAATAACTGATATAATTAAATTGAAGCTCTA
ATTTGTGAGTTTAGTATACATGCATTTACTTATAATACAGTTTTTTAGTTTTGCTGGCCGCATCTTCTCA
AATATGCTTCCCAGCCTGCTTTTCTGTAACGTTCACCCTCTACCTTAGCATCCCTTCCCTTTGCAAATAG
TCCTCTTCCAACAATAATAATGTCAGATCCTGTAGAGACCACATCATCCACGGTTCTATACTGTTGACCC
AATGCGTCTCCCTTGTCATCTAAACCCACACCGGGTGTCATAATCAACCAATCGTAACCTTCATCTCTTC
CACCCATGTCTCTTTGAGCAATAAAGCCGATAACAAAATCTTTGTCGCTCTTCGCAATGTCAACAGTACC
CTTAGTATATTCTCCAGTAGATAGGGAGCCCTTGCATGACAATTCTGCTAACATCAAAAGGCCTCTAGGT
TCCTTTGTTACTTCTTCTGCCGCCTGCTTCAAACCGCTAACAATACCTGGGCCCACCACACCGTGTGCAT
TCGTAATGTCTGCCCATTCTGCTATTCTGTATACACCCGCAGAGTACTGCAATTTGACTGTATTACCAAT
GTCAGCAAATTTTCTGTCTTCGAAGAGTAAAAAATTGTACTTGGCGGATAATGCCTTTAGCGGCTTAACT
GTGCCCTCCATGGAAAAATCAGTCAAGATATCCACATGTGTTTTTAGTAAACAAATTTTGGGACCTAATG
CTTCAACTAACTCCAGTAATTCCTTGGTGGTACGAACATCCAATGAAGCACACAAGTTTGTTTGCTTTTC
GTGCATGATATTAAATAGCTTGGCAGCAACAGGACTAGGATGAGTAGCAGCACGTTCCTTATATGTAGCT
TTCGACATGATTTATCTTCGTTTCCTGCAGGTTTTTGTTCTGTGCAGTTGGGTTAAGAATACTGGGCAAT
TTCATGTTTCTTCAACACTACATATGCGTATATATACCAATCTAAGTCTGTGCTCCTTCCTTCGTTCTTC
CTTCTGTTCGGAGATTACCGAATCAAAAAAATTTCAAAGAAACCGAAATCAAAAAAAAGAATAAAAAAAA
AATGATGAATTGAATTGAAAAGCGTGGTGCACTCTCAGTACAATCTGCTCTGATGCCGCATAGTTAAGCC
AGCCCCGACACCCGCCAACACCCGCTGACGCGCCCTGACGGGCTTGTCTGCTCCCGGCATCCGCTTACAG
ACAAGCTGTGACCGTCTCCGGGAGCTGCATGTGTCAGAGGTTTTCACCGTCATCACCGAAACGCGCGA
Features (pLannotate 1.2.2; 27 found; start..end, strand, type, name):
     70..573     -  misc_feature   CEN/ARS: S. cerevisiae CEN6 centromere fused to an autonomously replicating sequence
    610..714     +  promoter       AmpR promoter: bla
    715..1575    +  CDS            AmpR: β-lactamase; bla; confers resistance to ampicillin, carbenicillin, and related antibiotics
   1746..2334    +  rep_origin     ori: high-copy-number ColE1/pMB1/pBR322/pUC origin of replication
   2517..2609    +  CDS            lacI (fragment): lac repressor; lacI; The lac repressor binds to the lac operator to inhibit transcription in E. coli. This inhibition can be relieved by adding lactose or isopropyl-β-D-thiogalactopyranoside (IPTG).
   2622..2643    +  protein_bind   CAP binding site: CAP binding activates transcription in the presence of cAMP. E. coli catabolite activator protein
   2658..2688    +  promoter       lac promoter: promoter for the E. coli lac operon
   2696..2712    +  protein_bind   lac operator: The lac repressor binds to the lac operator to inhibit transcription in E. coli. This inhibition can be relieved by adding lactose or isopropyl-β-D-thiogalactopyranoside (IPTG). lac repressor encoded by lacI
   2757..2775    +  promoter       T3 promoter: promoter for bacteriophage T3 RNA polymerase
   2788..2809    -  misc_feature   MCS (fragment): pBluescript multiple cloning site
   2824..3123    -  terminator     ADH2 terminator: transcription terminator for the S. cerevisiae alcohol dehydrogenase 2 (ADH2) gene
   3154..4086    -  CDS            LUCI_RENRE: Experimental evidence at protein level: Swiss-Prot protein existence level 1. Upon binding the substrate, the enzyme catalyzes an oxygenation, producing a very short-lived hydroperoxide that cyclizes into a dioxetanone structure, which collapses, releasing a CO(2) molecule. The spontaneous breakdown of the dioxetanone releases the energy (about 50 kcal/mole) that is necessary to generate the excited state of the coelenteramide product, which is the singlet form of the monoanion. In vivo the product undergoes the process of nonradiative energy transfer to an accessory protein, a green fluoresce
   4094..4486    -  promoter       ADH1 promoter: S. cerevisiae ADH1; promoter for alcohol dehydrogenase 1
   4499..5143    +  promoter       GAP promoter: S. cerevisiae TDH3; promoter for glyceraldehyde-3-phosphate dehydrogenase
   5657..7298    +  CDS            luciferase (fragment): firefly luciferase; luc
   7300..7324    +  misc_feature   MCS (fragment): pUC18/19 multiple cloning site
   7318..7452    +  CDS            ADH1 (fragment): ADH1_YEAST - Also known as ADC1. Experimental evidence at protein level: Swiss-Prot protein existence level 1. This isozyme preferentially catalyzes the conversion of primary unbranched alcohols to their corresponding aldehydes. Also shows activity toward secondary alcohols. From Saccharomyces cerevisiae (strain ATCC 204508 / S288c) (Baker's yeast).
   7456..7643    +  terminator     ADH1 terminator: S. cerevisiae ADH1; transcription terminator for the S. cerevisiae alcohol dehydrogenase 1 (ADH1) gene
   7676..7700    -  misc_feature   MCS (fragment): pBluescript multiple cloning site
   7709..7727    -  promoter       T7 promoter: promoter for bacteriophage T7 RNA polymerase
   7730..7887    +  CDS            lacZα (fragment): LacZα fragment of β-galactosidase; lacZ fragment
   7895..8350    +  rep_origin     f1 ori (sequence partly withheld): f1 bacteriophage origin of replication; arrow indicates direction of (+) strand synthesis
   8351..8400    -  misc_feature   bom (fragment): basis of mobility region from pBR322
   8479..9282    -  CDS            URA3: orotidine-5'-phosphate decarboxylase, required for uracil biosynthesis; S. cerevisiae URA3; yeast auxotrophic marker, counterselectable with 5-fluoroorotic acid (5-FOA)
   9283..9498    -  promoter       URA3 promoter: S. cerevisiae URA3
   9509..9556    -  misc_feature   bom (fragment): basis of mobility region from pBR322
   9658..1       -  CDS            rop (fragment) (across the origin): Rop protein, which maintains plasmids at low copy number; rop
