>Addgene plasmid #115370 | pTH825-CEN-minRLuc/slowstaCFLuc | addgene full sequence | sequence record 238823 | Addgene NGS Result
GCCTGGTATCTTTATAGTCCTGTCGGGTTTCGCCACCTCTGACTTGAGCGTCGATTTTTGTGATGCTCGT
CAGGGGGGCGGAGCCTATGGAAAAACGCCAGCAACGCGGCCTTTTTACGGTTCCTGGCCTTTTGCTGGCC
TTTTGCTCACATGTTCTTTCCTGCGTTATCCCCTGATTCTGTGGATAACCGTATTACCGCCTTTGAGTGA
GCTGATACCGCTCGCCGCAGCCGAACGACCGAGCGCAGCGAGTCAGTGAGCGAGGAAGCGGAAGAGCGCC
CAATACGCAAACCGCCTCTCCCCGCGCGTTGGCCGATTCATTAATGCAGCTGGCACGACAGGTTTCCCGA
CTGGAAAGCGGGCAGTGAGCGCAACGCAATTAATGTGAGTTAGCTCACTCATTAGGCACCCCAGGCTTTA
CACTTTATGCTTCCGGCTCGTATGTTGTGTGGAATTGTGAGCGGATAACAATTTCACACAGGAAACAGCT
ATGACCATGATTACGCCAAGCTCGAAATTAACCCTCACTAAAGGGAACAAAAGCTGGTACCGGGCCCCCC
CTCGAGGGCATGCGAAGGAAAATGAGAAATATCGAGGGAGACGATTCAGAGGAGCAGGACAAACTATAAC
CGACTGTTTGTTGGAGGATGCCGTACATAACGAACACTGCTGAAGCTACCATGTCTACAGTTTAGAGGAA
TGGGTACAACTCACAGGCGAGGGATGGTGTTCACTCGTGCTAGCAAACGCGGTGGGAGCAAAAAGTAGAA
TATTATCTTTTATTCGTGAAACTTCGAACACTGTCATCTAAAGATGCTATATACTAATATAGGCATACTT
GATAATGAAAACTATAAATCGTAAAGACATAAGAGATCCGCTTATTTAGAAGTGTCGAATTCTTACGACA
TCTGCTCATTCTTGAGTACCCTCTCTACGAACGACTTTATATACTTCCCCATCTCATCAGGTGCATCCTC
CTGCGAGAAGTGGAGCCCCTTTACCTTTACGAACTCTGTATTAGGGAACTTCTTTGCCCCCTCTACTATT
GCATTCGAGAAGAACCCAGGATCGGACTCTATGAACATCTTAGGGAGATCATCCGATGCCCTGAGATATG
CATTATAATTCCTTACTATCTGTACTACATCAGGCTTCCCCCCCTTTACGAGAGGTATCTCCCTAGGCCA
CGAGAGTGTAGGCCTCCTTACCTCCCCCTTCTCCTTGAAAGGCTCGAGATATGCTGCGAACTCCTCAGGC
TCGAGCTTCCTCATTATCTTCGAAGGGAGCATTGTCTCTACGAAGAAATTATTCTCGAGTACCATCTTCT
CCCCCTCCTCCGACTTTATGAGTGCTATATCCTCCTCTATATCAGGCCACTCATCCCACGACTCTATTAC
ATCTACTACCGACTCTGCGTGTACTATTGCCTTTATCTTATCCTGGTGCTCATACGAATAGTGGAATGCG
AGGCATGCCCCCCAATCGTGCCCTACGAATATTATCTTCTTAGGGAGATTGAGGAGCTCGAACCATGCTG
TGAGATACTTATAGTGATCGAGGAGCCTATACGACCCATTCCCCGACTTCCCCGACTTCCCCATCCCTAT
GAGATCAGGTATTATGCACCTTGCTACAGGCTCTATGTGAGGTACTACGTGCCTCCAGAGATACGACGAT
GCTGCATTCCCGTGGAGGAATATTACTGCATTCTCTGCGTGCTTCTCCGAATCATAATAATTTATGAACG
AATCGAGTACATTCATCTGCTTGCACCTTGCCCACCACTGAGGCCCTGTTATCATCCTCTTCCTCTGCTC
AGGATCATATACCTTCGATGTCATCCCGGGGAGTTGATTGTATGCTTGGTATAGCTTGAAATATTGTGCA
GAAAAAGAAACAAGGAAGAAAGGGAACGAGAACAATGACGAGGAAACAAAAGATTAATAATTGCAGGTCT
ATTTATACTTGATAGCAAGACAGCAAACTTTTTTTTATTTCAAATTCAAGTAACTGGAAGGAAGGCCGTA
TACCGTTGCTCATTAGAGAGTAGTGTGCGTGAATGAAGGAAGGAAAAAGTTTCGTGTGCTTCGAGATACC
CCTCATCAGCTCTGGAACAACGACATCTGTTGGTGCTGTCTTTGTCGTTAATTTTTTCCTTTAGTGTCTT
CCATCATTTTTTTGTCATTGCGGATATGGTGAGACAACAACGGGGGAGAGAGAAAAGAAAAAAAAAGAAA
AGAATCCGGGAGTTTATCATTATCAATACTGCCATTTCAAAGAATACGTAAATAATTAATAGTAGTGATT
TTCCTAACTTTATTTAGTCAAAAAATTAGCCTTTTAATTCTGCTGTAACCCGTACATGCCCAAAATAGGG
GGCGGGTTACACAGAATATATAACATCGTAGGTGTCTGGGTGAACAGTTTATTCCTGGCATCCACTAAAT
ATAATGGAGCCCGCTTTTTAAGCTGGCATCCAGAAAAAAAAAGAATCCCAGCACCAAAATATTGTTTTCT
TCACCAACCATCAGTTCATAGGTCCATTCTCTTAGCGCAACTACAGAGAACAGGGGCACAAACAGGCAAA
AAACGGGCACAACCTCAATGGAGTGATGCAACCTGCCTGGAGTAAATGATGACACAAGGCAATTGACCCA
CGCATGTATCTATCTCATTTTCTTACACCTTCTATTACCTTCTGCTCTCTCTGATTTGGAAAAAGCTGAA
AAAAAAGGTTGAAACCAGTTCCCTGAAATTATTCCCCTACTTGACTAATAAGTATATAAAGACGGTAGGT
ATTGATTGTAATTCTGTAAATCTATTTCTTAAACTTCTTAAATTCTACTTTTATAGTTAGTCTTTTTTTT
AGTTTTAAAACACCAAGAACTTAGTTTCGACGGATCTAGTTTCACTAGCGAATTATACAACTCACCAGCC
ACACAGCTCACTCATCTACTTCGCAATCAAAACAAAATATTTTATTTTAGTTCAGTTTATTAAGTTATTA
TCAGTATCGTATTAAAAAATTAAAGATCATTGAAAAATGGCTTGCTAAACCGATTATATTTTGTTTTTAA
AGTAGATTATTATTAGAAAATTATTAAGAGAATTCTGTGTTAAATTTATTGAAAGAGAAAATTTATTTTC
CCTTATTAATTAAAGTCCTTTACTTTTTTTGAAAACTGTCAGTTTTTTGAAGAGTTATTTGTTTTGTTAC
CAATTGCTATCAGGTACCCGTAGAATTTTATTCAAGATCTTTCCGTAACGGTTACCTTTCTGTCAAATTA
TCCAGGTTTACTCGCCAATAAAAATTTCCCTATACTATCATTAATTAAATCATTATTATTACTAAAGTTT
TGTTTACCAATTTGTCTGCTCAAGAAAATAAATTAAATACAAATAAAGGATCCATGGAAGACGCCAAAAA
CATAAAGAAAGGCCCGGCGCCATTCTATCCTCTAGAGGATGGAACCGCTGGAGAGCAACTGCATAAGGCT
ATGAAGAGATACGCCCTGGTTCCTGGAACAATTGCTTTTACAGATGCACATATCGAGGTGAACATCACGT
ACGCGGAATACTTCGAAATGTCCGTTCGGTTGGCAGAAGCTATGAAACGATATGGGCTGAATACAAATCA
CAGAATCGTCGTATGCAGTGAAAACTCTCTTCAATTCTTTATGCCGGTGTTGGGCGCGTTATTTATCGGA
GTTGCAGTTGCGCCCGCGAACGACATTTATAATGAACGTGAATTGCTCAACAGTATGAACATTTCGCAGC
CTACCGTAGTGTTTGTTTCCAAAAAGGGGTTGCAAAAAATTTTGAACGTGCAAAAAAAATTACCAATAAT
CCAGAAAATTATTATCATGGATTCTAAAACGGATTACCAGGGATTTCAGTCGATGTACACGTTCGTCACA
TCTCATCTACCTCCCGGTTTTAATGAATACGATTTTGTACCAGAGTCCTTTGATCGTGACAAAACAATTG
CACTGATAATGAATTCCTCTGGATCTACTGGGTTACCTAAGGGTGTGGCCCTTCCGCATAGAACTGCCTG
CGTCAGATTCTCGCATGCCAGAGATCCTATTTTTGGCAATCAAATCATTCCGGATACTGCGATTTTAAGT
GTTGTTCCATTCCATCACGGTTTTGGAATGTTTACTACACTCGGATATTTGATATGTGGATTTCGAGTCG
TCTTAATGTATAGATTTGAAGAAGAGCTGTTTTTACGATCCCTTCAGGATTACAAAATTCAAAGTGCGTT
GCTAGTACCAACCCTATTTTCATTCTTCGCCAAAAGCACTCTGATTGACAAATACGATTTATCTAATTTA
CACGAAATTGCTTCTGGGGGCGCACCTCTTTCGAAAGAAGTCGGGGAAGCGGTTGCAAAACGCTTCCATC
TTCCAGGGATACGACAAGGATATGGGCTCACTGAGACTACATCAGCTATTCTGATTACACCCGAGGGGGA
TGATAAACCGGGCGCGGTCGGTAAAGTTGTTCCATTTTTTGAAGCGAAGGTTGTGGATCTGGATACCGGG
AAAACGCTGGGCGTTAATCAGAGAGGCGAATTATGTGTCAGAGGACCTATGATTATGTCCGGTTATGTAA
ACAATCCGGAAGCGACCAACGCCTTGATTGACAAGGATGGATGGCTACATTCTGGAGACATAGCTTACTG
GGACGAAGACGAACACTTCTTCATAGTTGACCGCTTGAAGTCTTTAATTAAATACAAAGGATATCAGGTG
GCCCCCGCTGAATTGGAATCGATATTGTTACAACACCCCAACATCTTCGACGCGGGCGTGGCAGGTCTTC
CCGACGATGACGCCGGTGAACTTCCCGCCGCCGTTGTTGTTTTGGAGCACGGAAAGACGATGACGGAAAA
AGAGATCGTGGATTACGTCGCCAGTCAAGTAACAACCGCGAAAAAGTTGCGCGGAGGAGTTGTGTTTGTG
GACGAAGTACCGAAAGGTCTTACCGGAAAACTCGACGCAAGAAAAATCAGAGAGATCCTCATAAAGGCCA
AGAAGGGCGGAAAGTAAGTCGACCTGCAGGCATGCAAGCTTTGGACTTCTTCGCCAGAGGTTTGGTCAAG
TCTCCAATCAAGGTTGTCGGCTTGTCTACCTTGCCAGAAATTTACGAAAAGATGGAAAAGGGTCAAATCG
TTGGTAGATACGTTGTTGACACTTCTAAATAAGCGAATTTCTTATGATTTATGATTTTTATTATTAAATA
AGTTATAAAAAAAATAAGTGTATACAAATTTTAAAGTGACTCTTAGGTTTTAAAACGAAAATTCTTATTC
TTGAGTAACTCTTTCCTGTAGGTCAGGTTGCTTTCTCAGGTATAGCATGAGGTCGCTCTTATTGACCACA
CCTCTACCGGCATGCCGGTCGAAATTCCCCTACCCTATGAAAAGCGGCCGCCACCGCGGTGGAGCTCCAA
TTCGCCCTATAGTGAGTCGTATTACAATTCACTGGCCGTCGTTTTACAACGTCGTGACTGGGAAAACCCT
GGCGTTACCCAACTTAATCGCCTTGCAGCACATCCCCCTTTCGCCAGCTGGCGTAATAGCGAAGAGGCCC
GCACCGATCGCCCTTCCCAACAGTTGCGCAGCCTGAATGGCGAATGG
[124 nt withheld, positions 5648-5771]
C
[91 nt withheld, positions 5773-5863]
A
[49 nt withheld, positions 5865-5913]
CCTTTGACGTTGGAGTCCACGTTCTTT
[37 nt withheld, positions 5941-5977]
ACCCTATCTCGGTCTATTCTTTTGATTTATAAGGGATTTTGCCGATTTCGGCCTATTGGTTAAAAAATGA
GCTGATTTAACAAAAATTTAACGCGAATTTTAACAAAATATTAACGCTTACAATTTCCTGATGCGGTATT
TTCTCCTTACGCATCTGTGCGGTATTTCACACCGCATAGGGTAATAACTGATATAATTAAATTGAAGCTC
TAATTTGTGAGTTTAGTATACATGCATTTACTTATAATACAGTTTTTTAGTTTTGCTGGCCGCATCTTCT
CAAATATGCTTCCCAGCCTGCTTTTCTGTAACGTTCACCCTCTACCTTAGCATCCCTTCCCTTTGCAAAT
AGTCCTCTTCCAACAATAATAATGTCAGATCCTGTAGAGACCACATCATCCACGGTTCTATACTGTTGAC
CCAATGCGTCTCCCTTGTCATCTAAACCCACACCGGGTGTCATAATCAACCAATCGTAACCTTCATCTCT
TCCACCCATGTCTCTTTGAGCAATAAAGCCGATAACAAAATCTTTGTCGCTCTTCGCAATGTCAACAGTA
CCCTTAGTATATTCTCCAGTAGATAGGGAGCCCTTGCATGACAATTCTGCTAACATCAAAAGGCCTCTAG
GTTCCTTTGTTACTTCTTCTGCCGCCTGCTTCAAACCGCTAACAATACCTGGGCCCACCACACCGTGTGC
ATTCGTAATGTCTGCCCATTCTGCTATTCTGTATACACCCGCAGAGTACTGCAATTTGACTGTATTACCA
ATGTCAGCAAATTTTCTGTCTTCGAAGAGTAAAAAATTGTACTTGGCGGATAATGCCTTTAGCGGCTTAA
CTGTGCCCTCCATGGAAAAATCAGTCAAGATATCCACATGTGTTTTTAGTAAACAAATTTTGGGACCTAA
TGCTTCAACTAACTCCAGTAATTCCTTGGTGGTACGAACATCCAATGAAGCACACAAGTTTGTTTGCTTT
TCGTGCATGATATTAAATAGCTTGGCAGCAACAGGACTAGGATGAGTAGCAGCACGTTCCTTATATGTAG
CTTTCGACATGATTTATCTTCGTTTCCTGCAGGTTTTTGTTCTGTGCAGTTGGGTTAAGAATACTGGGCA
ATTTCATGTTTCTTCAACACTACATATGCGTATATATACCAATCTAAGTCTGTGCTCCTTCCTTCGTTCT
TCCTTCTGTTCGGAGATTACCGAATCAAAAAAATTTCAAGGAAACCGAAATCAAAAAAAAGAATAAAAAA
AAAATGATGAATTGAAAAGGTGGTATGGTGCACTCTCAGTACAATCTGCTCTGATGCCGCATAGTTAAGC
CAGCCCCGACACCCGCCAACACCCGCTGACGCGCCCTGACGGGCTTGTCTGCTCCCGGCATCCGCTTACA
GACAAGCTGTGACCGTCTCCGGGAGCTGCATGTGTCAGAGGTTTTCACCGTCATCACCGAAACGCGCGAG
ACGAAAGGGCCTCGTGATACGCCTATTTTTATAGGTTAATGTCATGATAATAATGGTTTCTTAGACGGAT
CGCTTGCCTGTAACTTACACGCGCCTCGTATCTTTTAATGATGGAATAATTTGGGAATTTACTCTGTGTT
TATTTATTTTTATGTTTTGTATTTGGATTTTAGAAAGTAAATAAAGAAGGTAGAAGAGTTACGGAATGAA
GAAAAAAAAATAAACAAAGGTTTAAAAAATTTCAACAAAAAGCGTACTTTACATATATATTTATTAGACA
AGAAAAGCAGATTAAATAGATATACATTCGATTAACGATAAGTAAAATGTAAAATCACAGGATTTTCGTG
TGTGGTCTTCTACACAGACAAGATGAAACAATTCGGCATTAATACCTGAGAGCAGGAAGAGCAAGATAAA
AGGTAGTATTTGTTGGCGATCCCCCTAGAGTCTTTTACATCTTCGGAAAACAAAAACTATTTTTTCTTTA
ATTTCTTTTTTTACTTTCTATTTTTAATTTATATATTTATATTAAAAAATTTAAATTATAATTATTTTTA
TAGCACGTGATGAAAAGGACCCAGGTGGCACTTTTCGGGGAAATGTGCGCGGAACCCCTATTTGTTTATT
TTTCTAAATACATTCAAATATGTATCCGCTCATGAGACAATAACCCTGATAAATGCTTCAATAATATTGA
AAAAGGAAGAGTATGAGTATTCAACATTTCCGTGTCGCCCTTATTCCCTTTTTTGCGGCATTTTGCCTTC
CTGTTTTTGCTCACCCAGAAACGCTGGTGAAAGTAAAAGATGCTGAAGATCAGTTGGGTGCACGAGTGGG
TTACATCGAACTGGATCTCAACAGCGGTAAGATCCTTGAGAGTTTTCGCCCCGAAGAACGTTTTCCAATG
ATGAGCACTTTTAAAGTTCTGCTATGTGGCGCGGTATTATCCCGTATTGACGCCGGGCAAGAGCAACTCG
GTCGCCGCATACACTATTCTCAGAATGACTTGGTTGAGTACTCACCAGTCACAGAAAAGCATCTTACGGA
TGGCATGACAGTAAGAGAATTATGCAGTGCTGCCATAACCATGAGTGATAACACTGCGGCCAACTTACTT
CTGACAACGATCGGAGGACCGAAGGAGCTAACCGCTTTTTTGCACAACATGGGGGATCATGTAACTCGCC
TTGATCGTTGGGAACCGGAGCTGAATGAAGCCATACCAAACGACGAGCGTGACACCACGATGCCTGTAGC
AATGGCAACAACGTTGCGCAAACTATTAACTGGCGAACTACTTACTCTAGCTTCCCGGCAACAATTAATA
GACTGGATGGAGGCGGATAAAGTTGCAGGACCACTTCTGCGCTCGGCCCTTCCGGCTGGCTGGTTTATTG
CTGATAAATCTGGAGCCGGTGAGCGTGGGTCTCGCGGTATCATTGCAGCACTGGGGCCAGATGGTAAGCC
CTCCCGTATCGTAGTTATCTACACGACGGGGAGTCAGGCAACTATGGATGAACGAAATAGACAGATCGCT
GAGATAGGTGCCTCACTGATTAAGCATTGGTAACTGTCAGACCAAGTTTACTCATATATACTTTAGATTG
ATTTAAAACTTCATTTTTAATTTAAAAGGATCTAGGTGAAGATCCTTTTTGATAATCTCATGACCAAAAT
CCCTTAACGTGAGTTTTCGTTCCACTGAGCGTCAGACCCCGTAGAAAAGATCAAAGGATCTTCTTGAGAT
CCTTTTTTTCTGCGCGTAATCTGCTGCTTGCAAACAAAAAAACCACCGCTACCAGCGGTGGTTTGTTTGC
CGGATCAAGAGCTACCAACTCTTTTTCCGAAGGTAACTGGCTTCAGCAGAGCGCAGATACCAAATACTGT
TCTTCTAGTGTAGCCGTAGTTAGGCCACCACTTCAAGAACTCTGTAGCACCGCCTACATACCTCGCTCTG
CTAATCCTGTTACCAGTGGCTGCTGCCAGTGGCGATAAGTCGTGTCTTACCGGGTTGGACTCAAGACGAT
AGTTACCGGATAAGGCGCAGCGGTCGGGCTGAACGGGGGGTTCGTGCACACAGCCCAGCTTGGAGCGAAC
GACCTACACCGAACTGAGATACCTACAGCGTGAGCTATGAGAAAGCGCCACGCTTCCCGAAGGGAGAAAG
GCGGACAGGTATCCGGTAAGCGGCAGGGTCGGAACAGGAGAGCGCACGAGGGAGCTTCCAGGGGGAAAC
Features (pLannotate 1.2.2; 27 found; start..end, strand, type, name):
    276..368     +  CDS            lacI (fragment): lac repressor; lacI; The lac repressor binds to the lac operator to inhibit transcription in E. coli. This inhibition can be relieved by adding lactose or isopropyl-β-D-thiogalactopyranoside (IPTG).
    381..402     +  protein_bind   CAP binding site: CAP binding activates transcription in the presence of cAMP. E. coli catabolite activator protein
    417..447     +  promoter       lac promoter: promoter for the E. coli lac operon
    455..471     +  protein_bind   lac operator: The lac repressor binds to the lac operator to inhibit transcription in E. coli. This inhibition can be relieved by adding lactose or isopropyl-β-D-thiogalactopyranoside (IPTG). lac repressor encoded by lacI
    516..534     +  promoter       T3 promoter: promoter for bacteriophage T3 RNA polymerase
    546..567     -  misc_feature   MCS (fragment): pBluescript multiple cloning site
    582..881     -  terminator     ADH2 terminator: transcription terminator for the S. cerevisiae alcohol dehydrogenase 2 (ADH2) gene
    912..1844    -  CDS            LUCI_RENRE: Experimental evidence at protein level: Swiss-Prot protein existence level 1. Upon binding the substrate, the enzyme catalyzes an oxygenation, producing a very short-lived hydroperoxide that cyclizes into a dioxetanone structure, which collapses, releasing a CO(2) molecule. The spontaneous breakdown of the dioxetanone releases the energy (about 50 kcal/mole) that is necessary to generate the excited state of the coelenteramide product, which is the singlet form of the monoanion. In vivo the product undergoes the process of nonradiative energy transfer to an accessory protein, a green fluoresce
   1852..2244    -  promoter       ADH1 promoter: S. cerevisiae ADH1; promoter for alcohol dehydrogenase 1
   2257..2900    +  promoter       GAP promoter: S. cerevisiae TDH3; promoter for glyceraldehyde-3-phosphate dehydrogenase
   3414..5055    +  CDS            luciferase (fragment): firefly luciferase; luc
   5057..5081    +  misc_feature   MCS (fragment): pUC18/19 multiple cloning site
   5075..5209    +  CDS            ADH1 (fragment): ADH1_YEAST - Also known as ADC1. Experimental evidence at protein level: Swiss-Prot protein existence level 1. This isozyme preferentially catalyzes the conversion of primary unbranched alcohols to their corresponding aldehydes. Also shows activity toward secondary alcohols. From Saccharomyces cerevisiae (strain ATCC 204508 / S288c) (Baker's yeast).
   5213..5400    +  terminator     ADH1 terminator: S. cerevisiae ADH1; transcription terminator for the S. cerevisiae alcohol dehydrogenase 1 (ADH1) gene
   5433..5457    -  misc_feature   MCS (fragment): pBluescript multiple cloning site
   5466..5484    -  promoter       T7 promoter: promoter for bacteriophage T7 RNA polymerase
   5487..5644    +  CDS            lacZα (fragment): LacZα fragment of β-galactosidase; lacZ fragment
   5648..6076    +  rep_origin     f1 ori (sequence partly withheld): f1 bacteriophage origin of replication; arrow indicates direction of (+) strand synthesis
   6104..6155    -  misc_feature   bom (fragment): basis of mobility region from pBR322
   6234..7037    -  CDS            URA3: orotidine-5'-phosphate decarboxylase, required for uracil biosynthesis; S. cerevisiae URA3; yeast auxotrophic marker, counterselectable with 5-fluoroorotic acid (5-FOA)
   7038..7253    -  promoter       URA3 promoter: S. cerevisiae URA3
   7261..7310    -  misc_feature   bom (fragment): basis of mobility region from pBR322
   7412..7447    -  CDS            rop (fragment): Rop protein, which maintains plasmids at low copy number; rop
   7515..8018    -  misc_feature   CEN/ARS: S. cerevisiae CEN6 centromere fused to an autonomously replicating sequence
   8055..8159    +  promoter       AmpR promoter: bla
   8160..9020    +  CDS            AmpR: β-lactamase; bla; confers resistance to ampicillin, carbenicillin, and related antibiotics
   9191..93      +  rep_origin     ori (across the origin): high-copy-number ColE1/pMB1/pBR322/pUC origin of replication
