[The description below was written by a language model from this plasmid's Addgene catalogue record and pLannotate feature annotations shown in this document.]
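Description:
pTH825-CEN-minRLuc/slowstaCFLuc is a yeast expression shuttle plasmid of about 9.7 kb built on the pTH644 backbone. In Saccharomyces cerevisiae it is maintained as a low-copy centromeric episome through a CEN6/ARS element and selected by the URA3 auxotrophic marker, which is also counterselectable with 5-FOA. In E. coli it replicates from a high-copy ColE1/pUC-type origin under ampicillin selection. Remnants of a pBluescript-style cloning region (lac promoter/operator, lacZα fragment, T3 and T7 promoters, MCS fragments) and an f1 origin are also present.

The payload is a divergent dual-luciferase reporter, with two yeast promoters placed back to back and reading outward. The ADH1 promoter drives a synthetic Renilla luciferase in which every codon has been replaced by the least favourable synonymous codon for yeast, followed by the ADH2 terminator. Output from this reporter is therefore intended to be limited by translation elongation. In the opposite direction, the TDH3 (GAP) promoter drives firefly luciferase preceded by the GCN4 5'-UTR. This leader corresponds to the roughly 500 bp unannotated gap between promoter and coding sequence in the feature tables, and the cassette ends with the ADH1 terminator. The GCN4 leader is known for upstream open reading frames that restrict ribosome access to the main start codon, which fits the stated design of an initiation-controlled reporter. The firefly enzyme lacks its last three codons, keeping it active but preventing peroxisomal localisation.

Comparing the two luciferase activities from one plasmid lets users separate effects on translation initiation from effects on elongation in yeast. The depositor and sequencing-derived records differ by only a few bases and show the same feature layout.
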