Addgene plasmid #115370: pTH825-CEN-minRLuc/slowstaCFLuc
Purpose: Expresses translation elongation-controlled Renilla luciferase and translation initiation-controlled firefly luciferase
Depositing lab: Tobias von der Haar. Depositing organization: London and South East University Group (LASE).
Backbone
  Vector backbone: pTH644
  Backbone size w/o insert (bp): 6615
  Total vector size (bp): 9692
  Vector type: Yeast Expression
  Selectable markers: URA3
Growth in bacteria
  Bacterial resistance: Ampicillin, 100 μg/mL
  Growth temperature: 37°C
  Growth strain: DH5alpha
  Copy number: High Copy
Gene/Insert 1
  Gene/Insert name: Gcn4 5'-UTR + Firefly Luciferase (alt name: CFLuc)
  Species: Synthetic; Photinus pyralis
  Insert size (bp): 2149
  Mutation: The last three codons of the full-length Firefly luciferase gene have been deleted to yield a luciferase variant which is fully functional, but no longer localises to peroxisomes.
  GenBank ID: AF043450
  Promoter: TDH3
  Cloning method: Restriction Enzyme; 5′ cloning site BamHI (destroyed during cloning); 3′ cloning site HindIII (not destroyed)
  Sequencing primers: 5′ GTATATAAAGAACGGTAGG
Gene/Insert 2
  Gene/Insert name: Renilla luciferase (codon minimised) (alt name: RLuc)
  Species: Synthetic; Renilla reniformis
  Insert size (bp): 942
  Mutation: All codons have been changed for the least favourable codons for yeast expression
  GenBank ID: AF043450.1
  Promoter: ADH1
  Cloning method: Restriction Enzyme; 5′ cloning site XmaI (not destroyed); 3′ cloning site EcoRI (not destroyed)
  Sequencing primers: 5′ CCTGCAATTATTAATCTTTTGTTTCC
Terms and licenses: Academic/Nonprofit Terms; Industry Terms: Not Available to Industry
How to cite: pTH825-CEN-minRLuc/slowstaCFLuc was a gift from Tobias von der Haar (Addgene plasmid # 115370 ; http://n2t.net/addgene:115370 ; RRID:Addgene_115370)
